Addgene plasmid #147723: pnEA-NH-HsNot3_607-753-NpM-HsNot2-344-540_U
Purpose: Bacterial Expression of HsNot3_607-753-NpM-HsNot2-344-540
Depositing lab: Elisa Izaurralde. Depositing organization: Max Planck Institute for Developmental Biology. Publication: Structure and assembly of the NOT module of the human CCR4-NOT complex. Boland A, Chen Y, Raisch T, Jonas S, Kuzuoglu-Ozturk D, Wohlbold L, Weichenrieder O, Izaurralde E. Nat Struct Mol Biol. 2013 Nov;20(11):1289-97. doi: 10.1038/nsmb.2681. Epub 2013 Oct 13. PubMed 24121232.
Backbone
  Vector backbone: Unknown
  Vector type: Bacterial Expression
Growth in bacteria
  Bacterial resistance: Ampicillin, 100 μg/mL
  Growth temperature: 37°C
  Growth strain: DH5alpha
  Copy number: Low Copy
Gene/Insert
  Gene/Insert name: HsNot3_607-753-NpM-HsNot2-344-540
  Species: H. sapiens (human)
  Entrez Gene: CNOT3 (a.k.a. IDDSADF, LENG2, NOT3, NOT3H)
  Cloning method: Unknown
Terms and licenses: Academic/Nonprofit Terms; Industry Terms: Not Available to Industry
Depositor comments: Plasmids from this collection were made available to the research community and donated after the lab closed. Please note that the sequence provided by the depositing laboratory may be theoretical/predicted or based on Sanger sequencing results. There may be discrepancies between sequencing results obtained by Addgene and the depositor sequence. If an Addgene verified sequence is not available, please contact before placing your order to request that our lab fully sequence the plasmid.
How to cite: pnEA-NH-HsNot3_607-753-NpM-HsNot2-344-540_U was a gift from Elisa Izaurralde (Addgene plasmid # 147723 ; http://n2t.net/addgene:147723 ; RRID:Addgene_147723)
