[The description below was written by a language model from this plasmid's Addgene catalogue record and pLannotate feature annotations shown in this document.]
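Description:
pnEA-NH-HsNot3_607-753-NpM-HsNot2-344-540_U is a bacterial expression plasmid of about 8 kb designed to co-produce two fragments of the human CCR4-NOT deadenylase complex in E. coli. The catalogue lists the backbone as unknown, but the annotated features point to a pBR322/pET-style architecture. It has a ColE1/pMB1-type origin accompanied by the bom site and the rop gene, which fits the recorded low copy number. It also carries a β-lactamase gene for ampicillin selection and remnants of the tetracycline resistance gene, interrupted by the inserted expression cassette and so presumably non-functional. A lacI gene with its own promoter supplies lac repressor.

The payload is a bicistronic cassette driven by a single T7 promoter with a lac operator, so transcription requires T7 RNA polymerase and is inducible with IPTG. The first T7 gene 10 ribosome binding site precedes a short N-terminal segment matched to a His/TEV-type tag, consistent with the "NH" in the name. This is followed by the C-terminal CNOT3 fragment (residues 607–753 by name). The annotation tool matched that fragment to the mouse orthologue, but the record gives the species as human. A second ribosome binding site then initiates cytosolic maltose binding protein lacking its signal sequence, fused N-terminally to CNOT2 residues 344–540, and the cassette ends at a T7 terminator. The short solubility-tag match before the terminator is probably residual vector sequence.

Co-translating both partners from one transcript favours assembly of the NOT2–NOT3 heterodimer, with the two tags available for purification and solubility. This matches the associated work on the structure and assembly of the human NOT module. The depositor sequence may be theoretical rather than fully verified.
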