Features (pLannotate 1.2.2; 23 found; start..end, strand, type, name):
    104..208     +  promoter       AmpR promoter: bla
    209..1069    +  CDS            AmpR: β-lactamase; bla; confers resistance to ampicillin, carbenicillin, and related antibiotics
   1240..1828    +  rep_origin     ori: high-copy-number ColE1/pMB1/pBR322/pUC origin of replication
   2014..2156    -  misc_feature   bom: basis of mobility region from pBR322
   2258..2449    -  CDS            rop: Rop protein, which maintains plasmids at low copy number; rop
   2466..2846    +  CDS            YPB1_ECOLX: Protein predicted: Swiss-Prot protein existence level 4. From Escherichia coli.
   3088..3712    -  CDS            TcR (fragment): tetracycline efflux protein; tet; confers resistance to tetracycline
   3727..3748    -  protein_bind   CAP binding site: CAP binding activates transcription in the presence of cAMP. E. coli catabolite activator protein
   3761..4843    -  CDS            lacI: lac repressor; lacI; The lac repressor binds to the lac operator to inhibit transcription in E. coli. This inhibition can be relieved by adding lactose or isopropyl-β-D-thiogalactopyranoside (IPTG).
   4844..4921    -  promoter       lacI promoter: lacI
   4929..5208    -  CDS            TcR (fragment): tetracycline efflux protein; tet; confers resistance to tetracycline
   5230..5248    +  promoter       T7 promoter: promoter for bacteriophage T7 RNA polymerase
   5249..5273    +  protein_bind   lac operator: The lac repressor binds to the lac operator to inhibit transcription in E. coli. This inhibition can be relieved by adding lactose or isopropyl-β-D-thiogalactopyranoside (IPTG). lac repressor encoded by lacI
   5288..5310    +  RBS            RBS: efficient ribosome binding site from bacteriophage T7 gene 10 (Olins and Rangwala, 1989)
   5329..5345    +  CDS            capTEV™ (fragment): composite tag for in vivo biotinylation, TEV protease cleavage, and 6xHis tagging
   5374..5814    +  CDS            Cnot3 (fragment): CNOT3_MOUSE - Also known as Not3. Experimental evidence at protein level: Swiss-Prot protein existence level 1. Component of the CCR4-NOT complex which is one of the major cellular mRNA deadenylases and is linked to various cellular processes including bulk mRNA degradation, miRNA-mediated repression, translational repression during translational initiation and general transcription regulation. Additional complex functions may be a consequence of its influence on mRNA expression. May be involved in metabolic regulation; may be involved in recruitment of the CCR4-NOT complex to deadenylation ta
   5842..5864    +  RBS            RBS: efficient ribosome binding site from bacteriophage T7 gene 10 (Olins and Rangwala, 1989)
   5875..6971    +  CDS            MBP (fragment): maltose binding protein from E. coli; malE (mutated); This version of the gene does not encode a signal sequence, so MBP will remain in the cytosol.
   6984..7607    +  CDS            CNOT2 (fragment): CNOT2_HUMAN - Also known as CDC36, NOT2. Experimental evidence at protein level: Swiss-Prot protein existence level 1. Component of the CCR4-NOT complex which is one of the major cellular mRNA deadenylases and is linked to various cellular processes including bulk mRNA degradation, miRNA-mediated repression, translational repression during translational initiation and general transcription regulation. Additional complex functions may be a consequence of its influence on mRNA expression. Required for the CCR4- NOT complex structural integrity. Can repress transcription and may link the CCR4-NOT
   7648..7697    +  CDS            SET1 (fragment): solubility-enhancement tag derived from T7 phage gene 10B
   7705..7752    +  terminator     T7 terminator: transcription terminator for bacteriophage T7 RNA polymerase
   7775..7879    -  CDS            TcR (fragment): tetracycline efflux protein; tet; confers resistance to tetracycline
   7927..7955    -  promoter       tet promoter: E. coli promoter for tetracycline efflux protein gene
>Addgene plasmid #147723 | pnEA-NH-HsNot3_607-753-NpM-HsNot2-344-540_U | depositor full sequence | sequence record 290170 | Full Sequence
TTCTTGAAGACGAAAGGGCCTCGTGATACGCCTATTTTTATAGGTTAATGTCATGATAATAATGGTTTCT
TAGACGTCAGGTGGCACTTTTCGGGGAAATGTGCGCGGAACCCCTATTTGTTTATTTTTCTAAATACATT
CAAATATGTATCCGCTCATGAGACAATAACCCTGATAAATGCTTCAATAATATTGAAAAAGGAAGAGTAT
GAGTATTCAACATTTCCGTGTCGCCCTTATTCCCTTTTTTGCGGCATTTTGCCTTCCTGTTTTTGCTCAC
CCAGAAACGCTGGTGAAAGTAAAAGATGCTGAAGATCAGTTGGGTGCACGAGTGGGTTACATCGAACTGG
ATCTCAACAGCGGTAAGATCCTTGAGAGTTTTCGCCCCGAAGAACGTTTTCCAATGATGAGCACTTTTAA
AGTTCTGCTATGTGGCGCGGTATTATCCCGTGTTGACGCCGGGCAAGAGCAACTCGGTCGCCGCATACAC
TATTCTCAGAATGACTTGGTTGAGTACTCACCAGTCACAGAAAAGCATCTTACGGATGGCATGACAGTAA
GAGAATTATGCAGTGCTGCCATAACCATGAGTGATAACACTGCGGCCAACTTACTTCTGACAACGATCGG
AGGACCGAAGGAGCTAACCGCTTTTTTGCACAACATGGGGGATCATGTAACTCGCCTTGATCGTTGGGAA
CCGGAGCTGAATGAAGCCATACCAAACGACGAGCGTGACACCACGATGCCTGCAGCAATGGCAACAACGT
TGCGCAAACTATTAACTGGCGAACTACTTACTCTAGCTTCCCGGCAACAATTAATAGACTGGATGGAGGC
GGATAAAGTTGCAGGACCACTTCTGCGCTCGGCCCTTCCGGCTGGCTGGTTTATTGCTGATAAATCTGGA
GCCGGTGAGCGTGGGTCTCGCGGTATCATTGCAGCACTGGGGCCAGATGGTAAGCCCTCCCGTATCGTAG
TTATCTACACGACGGGGAGTCAGGCAACTATGGATGAACGAAATAGACAGATCGCTGAGATAGGTGCCTC
ACTGATTAAGCATTGGTAACTGTCAGACCAAGTTTACTCATATATACTTTAGATTGATTTAAAACTTCAT
TTTTAATTTAAAAGGATCTAGGTGAAGATCCTTTTTGATAATCTCATGACCAAAATCCCTTAACGTGAGT
TTTCGTTCCACTGAGCGTCAGACCCCGTAGAAAAGATCAAAGGATCTTCTTGAGATCCTTTTTTTCTGCG
CGTAATCTGCTGCTTGCAAACAAAAAAACCACCGCTACCAGCGGTGGTTTGTTTGCCGGATCAAGAGCTA
CCAACTCTTTTTCCGAAGGTAACTGGCTTCAGCAGAGCGCAGATACCAAATACTGTCCTTCTAGTGTAGC
CGTAGTTAGGCCACCACTTCAAGAACTCTGTAGCACCGCCTACATACCTCGCTCTGCTAATCCTGTTACC
AGTGGCTGCTGCCAGTGGCGATAAGTCGTGTCTTACCGGGTTGGACTCAAGACGATAGTTACCGGATAAG
GCGCAGCGGTCGGGCTGAACGGGGGGTTCGTGCACACAGCCCAGCTTGGAGCGAACGACCTACACCGAAC
TGAGATACCTACAGCGTGAGCTATGAGAAAGCGCCACGCTTCCCGAAGGGAGAAAGGCGGACAGGTATCC
GGTAAGCGGCAGGGTCGGAACAGGAGAGCGCACGAGGGAGCTTCCAGGGGGAAACGCCTGGTATCTTTAT
AGTCCTGTCGGGTTTCGCCACCTCTGACTTGAGCGTCGATTTTTGTGATGCTCGTCAGGGGGGCGGAGCC
TATGGAAAAACGCCAGCAACGCGGCCTTTTTACGGTTCCTGGCCTTTTGCTGGCCTTTTGCTCACATGTT
CTTTCCTGCGTTATCCCCTGATTCTGTGGATAACCGTATTACCGCCTTTGAGTGAGCTGATACCGCTCGC
CGCAGCCGAACGACCGAGCGCAGCGAGTCAGTGAGCGAGGAAGCGGAAGAGCGCCTGATGCGGTATTTTC
TCCTTACGCATCTGTGCGGTATTTCACACCGCATATATGGTGCACTCTCAGTACAATCTGCTCTGATGCC
GCATAGTTAAGCCAGTATACACTCCGCTATCGCTACGTGACTGGGTCATGGCTGCGCCCCGACACCCGCC
AACACCCGCTGACGCGCCCTGACGGGCTTGTCTGCTCCCGGCATCCGCTTACAGACAAGCTGTGACCGTC
TCCGGGAGCTGCATGTGTCAGAGGTTTTCACCGTCATCACCGAAACGCGCGAGGCAGCTGCGGTAAAGCT
CATCAGCGTGGTCGTGAAGCGATTCACAGATGTCTGCCTGTTCATCCGCGTCCAGCTCGTTGAGTTTCTC
CAGAAGCGTTAATGTCTGGCTTCTGATAAAGCGGGCCATGTTAAGGGCGGTTTTTTCCTGTTTGGTCACT
GATGCCTCCGTGTAAGGGGGATTTCTGTTCATGGGGGTAATGATACCGATGAAACGAGAGAGGATGCTCA
CGATACGGGTTACTGATGATGAACATGCCCGGTTACTGGAACGTTGTGAGGGTAAACAACTGGCGGTATG
GATGCGGCGGGACCAGAGAAAAATCACTCAGGGTCAATGCCAGCGCTTCGTTAATACAGATGTAGGTGTT
CCACAGGGTAGCCAGCAGCATCCTGCGATGCAGATCCGGAACATAATGGTGCAGGGCGCTGACTTCCGCG
TTTCCAGACTTTACGAAACACGGAAACCGAAGACCATTCATGTTGTTGCTCAGGTCGCAGACGTTTTGCA
GCAGCAGTCGCTTCACGTTCGCTCGCGTATCGGTGATTCATTCTGCTAACCAGTAAGGCAACCCCGCCAG
CCTAGCCGGGTCCTCAACGACAGGAGCACGATCATGCGCACCCGTGGCCAGGACCCAACGCTGCCCGAGA
TGCGCCGCGTGCGGCTGCTGGAGATGGCGGACGCGATGGATATGTTCTGCCAAGGGTTGGTTTGCGCATT
CACAGTTCTCCGCAAGAATTGATTGGCTCCAATTCTTGGAGTGGTGAATCCGTTAGCGAGGTGCCGCCGG
CTTCCATTCAGGTCGAGGTGGCCCGGCTCCATGCACCGCGACGCAACGCGGGGAGGCAGACAAGGTATAG
GGCGGCGCCTACAATCCATGCCAACCCGTTCCATGTGCTCGCCGAGGCGGCATAAATCGCCGTGACGATC
AGCGGTCCAGTGATCGAAGTTAGGCTGGTAAGAGCCGCGAGCGATCCTTGAAGCTGTCCCTGATGGTCGT
CATCTACCTGCCTGGACAGCATGGCCTGCAACGCGGGCATCCCGATGCCGCCGGAAGCGAGAAGAATCAT
AATGGGGAAGGCCATCCAGCCTCGCGTCGCGAACGCCAGCAAGACGTAGCCCAGCGCGTCGGCCGCCATG
CCGGCGATAATGGCCTGCTTCTCGCCGAAACGTTTGGTGGCGGGACCAGTGACGAAGGCTTGAGCGAGGG
CGTGCAAGATTCCGAATACCGCAAGCGACAGGCCGATCATCGTCGCGCTCCAGCGAAAGCGGTCCTCGCC
GAAAATGACCCAGAGCGCTGCCGGCACCTGTCCTACGAGTTGCATGATAAAGAAGACAGTCATAAGTGCG
GCGACGATAGTCATGCCCCGCGCCCACCGGAAGGAGCTGACTGGGTTGAAGGCTCTCAAGGGCATCGGTC
GAGATCCCGGTGCCTAATGAGTGAGCTAACTTACATTAATTGCGTTGCGCTCACTGCCCGCTTTCCAGTC
GGGAAACCTGTCGTGCCAGCTGCATTAATGAATCGGCCAACGCGCGGGGAGAGGCGGTTTGCGTATTGGG
CGCCAGGGTGGTTTTTCTTTTCACCAGTGAGACGGGCAACAGCTGATTGCCCTTCACCGCCTGGCCCTGA
GAGAGTTGCAGCAAGCGGTCCACGCTGGTTTGCCCCAGCAGGCGAAAATCCTGTTTGATGGTGGTTAACG
GCGGGATATAACATGAGCTGTCTTCGGTATCGTCGTATCCCACTACCGAGATATCCGCACCAACGCGCAG
CCCGGACTCGGTAATGGCGCGCATTGCGCCCAGCGCCATCTGATCGTTGGCAACCAGCATCGCAGTGGGA
ACGATGCCCTCATTCAGCATTTGCATGGTTTGTTGAAAACCGGACATGGCACTCCAGTCGCCTTCCCGTT
CCGCTATCGGCTGAATTTGATTGCGAGTGAGATATTTATGCCAGCCAGCCAGACGCAGACGCGCCGAGAC
AGAACTTAATGGGCCCGCTAACAGCGCGATTTGCTGGTGACCCAATGCGACCAGATGCTCCACGCCCAGT
CGCGTACCGTCTTCATGGGAGAAAATAATACTGTTGATGGGTGTCTGGTCAGAGACATCAAGAAATAACG
CCGGAACATTAGTGCAGGCAGCTTCCACAGCAATGGCATCCTGGTCATCCAGCGGATAGTTAATGATCAG
CCCACTGACGCGTTGCGCGAGAAGATTGTGCACCGCCGCTTTACAGGCTTCGACGCCGCTTCGTTCTACC
ATCGACACCACCACGCTGGCACCCAGTTGATCGGCGCGAGATTTAATCGCCGCGACAATTTGCGACGGCG
CGTGCAGGGCCAGACTGGAGGTGGCAACGCCAATCAGCAACGACTGTTTGCCCGCCAGTTGTTGTGCCAC
GCGGTTGGGAATGTAATTCAGCTCCGCCATCGCCGCTTCCACTTTTTCCCGCGTTTTCGCAGAAACGTGG
CTGGCCTGGTTCACCACGCGGGAAACGGTCTGATAAGAGACACCGGCATACTCTGCGACATCGTATAACG
TTACTGGTTTCACATTCACCACCCTGAATTGACTCTCTTCCGGGCGCTATCATGCCATACCGCGAAAGGT
TTTGCGCCATTCGATGGTGTCCGGGATCTCGACGCTCTCCCTTATGCGACTCCTGCATTAGGAAGCAGCC
CAGTAGTAGGTTGAGGCCGTTGAGCACCGCCGCCGCAAGGAATGGTGCATGCAAGGAGATGGCGCCCAAC
AGTCCCCCGGCCACGGGGCCTGCCACCATACCCACGCCGAAACAAGCGCTCATGAGCCCGAAGTGGCGAG
CCCGATCTTCCCCATCGGTGATGTCGGCGATATAGGCGCCAGCAACCGCACCTGTGGCGCCGGTGATGCC
GGCCACGATGCGTCCGGCGTAGAGGATCGAGATCTCGATCCCGCGAAATTAATACGACTCACTATAGGGG
AATTGTGAGCGGATAACAATTCCCCACTAGTAATAATTTTGTTTAACTTTAAGAAGGAGATATACCATGG
GCAGCAGCCATCATCATCATCATCACAGCAGCGGTACCGGCAGCGGCCATATGCTCACCAAGGAGCAGCT
CTATCAGCAGGCCATGGAAGAGGCCGCCTGGCACCACATGCCTCACCCCTCTGACTCTGAGCGTATTCGG
CAGTACCTCCCCCGGAACCCCTGTCCGACGCCCCCCTACCACCACCAGATGCCACCCCCACACTCGGACA
CTGTGGAATTCTACCAGCGCCTGTCGACCGAGACACTCTTCTTCATCTTCTACTATCTGGAGGGCACTAA
GGCACAGTATCTGGCAGCCAAGGCCCTAAAGAAGCAGTCATGGCGATTCCACACCAAGTACATGATGTGG
TTCCAGAGGCACGAGGAGCCCAAGACCATCACTGACGAGTTTGAGCAGGGCACCTACATCTACTTTGACT
ACGAGAAGTGGGGCCAGCGGAAGAAGGAAGGCTTCACCTTTGAGTACCGCTACCTGGAGGACCGGGACCT
CCAGTGAGGATCCTAATAGACTAGTAATAATTTTGTTTAACTTTAAGAAGGAGATATACCATGGAAACTG
AAGAAGGTAAACTGGTAATCTGGATTAACGGCGATAAAGGCTATAACGGTCTCGCTGAAGTCGGTAAGAA
ATTCGAGAAAGATACCGGAATTAAAGTCACCGTTGAGCATCCGGATAAACTGGAAGAGAAATTCCCACAG
GTTGCGGCAACTGGCGATGGCCCTGACATTATCTTCTGGGCACACGACCGCTTTGGTGGCTACGCTCAAT
CTGGCCTGTTGGCTGAAATCACCCCGGACAAAGCGTTCCAGGACAAGCTGTATCCGTTTACCTGGGATGC
CGTACGTTACAACGGCAAGCTGATTGCTTACCCGATCGCTGTTGAAGCGTTATCGCTGATTTATAACAAA
GACCTGCTGCCGAACCCGCCAAAAACCTGGGAAGAGATCCCGGCGCTGGATAAAGAACTGAAAGCGAAAG
GTAAGAGCGCCCTGATGTTCAACCTGCAAGAACCGTACTTCACCTGGCCGCTGATTGCTGCTGACGGGGG
TTATGCGTTCAAGTATGAAAACGGCAAGTACGACATTAAAGACGTGGGCGTGGATAACGCTGGCGCGAAA
GCGGGTCTGACCTTCCTGGTTGACCTGATTAAAAACAAACACATGAATGCAGACACCGATTACTCCATCG
CAGAAGCTGCCTTTAATAAAGGCGAAACAGCGATGACCATCAACGGCCCGTGGGCATGGTCCAACATCGA
CACCAGCAAAGTGAATTATGGTGTAACGGTACTGCCGACCTTCAAGGGTCAACCATCCAAACCGTTCGTT
GGCGTGCTGAGCGCAGGTATTAACGCCGCCAGTCCGAACAAAGAGCTGGCAAAAGAGTTCCTCGAAAACT
ATCTGCTGACTGATGAAGGTCTGGAAGCGGTTAATAAAGACAAACCGCTGGGTGCCGTAGCGCTGAAGTC
TTACGAGGAAGAGTTGGCGAAAGATCCACGTATTGCCGCCACGATGGAAAACGCCCAGAAAGGTGAAATC
ATGCCGAACATCCCGCAGATGTCCGCTTTCTGGTATGCCGTGCGTACTGCGGTGATCAACGCCGCCAGCG
GTCGTCAGACTGTCGATGAAGCCCTTAAAGACGCGCAGACTGGTACCGGCAGCGGCCTGGAAGTTCTGTT
CCAGGGGCCCCATATGACTAACATTCCTCAAGGGATGGTGACGGACCAATTTGGAATGATTGGCCTGTTA
ACATTTATCAGGGCAGCAGAGACAGACCCAGGAATGGTACATCTTGCATTAGGAAGTGACTTAACAACAT
TAGGCCTCAATCTGAACTCTCCTGAAAATCTCTACCCCAAATTTGCGTCACCCTGGGCATCTTCACCTTG
TCGACCTCAAGACATAGACTTCCATGTTCCATCTGAGTACTTAACGAACATTCACATTAGGGATAAGCTG
GCTGCAATAAAACTTGGCCGATATGGTGAAGACCTTCTCTTCTATCTCTATTACATGAATGGAGGAGACG
TATTACAACTTTTAGCTGCAGTGGAGCTTTTTAACCGTGATTGGAGATACCACAAAGAAGAACGAGTATG
GATTACCAGGGCACCAGGCATGGAGCCAACAATGAAAACCAATACCTATGAGAGGGGAACATATTACTTC
TTTGACTGTCTTAACTGGAGGAAAGTAGCTAAGGAGTTCCATCTGGAATATGACAAATTAGAAGAACGGC
CTCACCTGCCATCCACCTTCAACTACAACCCTGCTCAGCAAGCCTTCTAAGGATCCTAATAGTCTAGAGC
TAGCCCTAGGAGATCCGGCTGCTAACAAAGCCCGAAAGGAAGCTGAGTTGGCTGCTGCCACCGCTGAGCA
ATAACTAGCATAACCCCTTGGGGCCTCTAAACGGGTCTTGAGGGGTTTTTTGCTGAAAGGAGGAACTATA
TCCGGATATCCCGCAAGAGGCCCGGCAGTACCGGCATAACCAAGCCTATGCCTACAGCATCCAGGGTGAC
GGTGCCGAGGATGACGATGAGCGCATTGTTAGATTTCATACACGGTGCCTGACTGCGTTAGCAATTTAAC
TGTGATAAACTACCGCATTAAAGCTTATCGATGATAAGCTGTCAAACATGAGAA
